>Addgene plasmid #148320 | pT7-MS2-HA-C1-HsYTHDF2_1-385_AB | depositor full sequence | sequence record 290768 | Full Sequence
TAGTTATTAATAGTAATCAATTACGGGGTCATTAGTTCATAGCCCATATATGGAGTTCCGCGTTACATAA
CTTACGGTAAATGGCCCGCCTGGCTGACCGCCCAACGACCCCCGCCCATTGACGTCAATAATGACGTATG
TTCCCATAGTAACGCCAATAGGGACTTTCCATTGACGTCAATGGGTGGAGTATTTACGGTAAACTGCCCA
CTTGGCAGTACATCAAGTGTATCATATGCCAAGTACGCCCCCTATTGACGTCAATGACGGTAAATGGCCC
GCCTGGCATTATGCCCAGTACATGACCTTATGGGACTTTCCTACTTGGCAGTACATCTACGTATTAGTCA
TCGCTATTACCATGGTGATGCGGTTTTGGCAGTACATCAATGGGCGTGGATAGCGGTTTGACTCACGGGG
ATTTCCAAGTCTCCACCCCATTGACGTCAATGGGAGTTTGTTTTGGCACCAAAATCAACGGGACTTTCCA
AAATGTCGTAACAACTCCGCCCCATTGACGCAAATGGGCGGTAGGCGTGTACGGTGGGAGGTCTATATAA
GCAGAGCTCTCTGGCTAACTAGAGAACCCACTGCTTACTGGCTTATCGAAATTAATACGACTCACTATAG
GGAGACCCAAGCTCTAGCGCTACCGGTCGCCACCATGGCTTCTAACTTTACTCAGTTCGTTCTCGTCGAC
AATGGCGGAACTGGCGACGTGACTGTCGCCCCAAGCAACTTCGCTAACGGGGTCGCTGAATGGATCAGCT
CTAACTCGCGATCACAGGCTTACAAAGTAACCTGTAGCGTTCGTCAGAGCTCTGCGCAGAATCGCAAATA
CACCATCAAAGTCGAGGTGCCTAAAGTGGCAACCCAGACTGTTGGTGGTGAAGAGCTTCCTGTAGCCGGA
TGGAGATCTTACTTAAATATGGAACTAACCATTCCAATTTTCGCCACGAATTCCGACTGCGAGCTTATTG
TTAAGGCAATGCAAGGTCTCCTAAAAGATGGAAACCCGATTCCCTCGGCCATCGCGGCCAACTCCGGCAT
CTACGGAGGTGGAGGTGGATCTGGTGGATCTCCTCCACATATGGCTTACCCATACGATGTTCCAGATTAC
GCTCCTCCATCTCGAGCAATGTCGGCCAGCAGCCTCTTGGAGCAGAGACCAAAAGGTCAAGGAAACAAAG
TACAAAATGGATCTGTACATCAAAAGGATGGATTAAACGATGATGATTTTGAACCTTACTTGAGTCCACA
GGCAAGGCCCAATAATGCATATACTGCCATGTCAGATTCCTACTTACCCAGTTACTACAGTCCCTCCATT
GGCTTCTCCTATTCTTTGGGTGAAGCTGCTTGGTCTACGGGGGGTGACACAGCCATGCCCTACTTAACTT
CTTATGGACAGCTGAGCAACGGAGAGCCCCACTTCCTACCAGATGCAATGTTTGGGCAACCAGGAGCCCT
AGGTAGCACTCCATTTCTTGGTCAGCATGGTTTTAATTTCTTTCCCAGTGGGATTGACTTCTCAGCATGG
GGAAATAACAGTTCTCAGGGACAGTCTACTCAGAGCTCTGGATATAGTAGCAATTATGCTTATGCACCTA
GCTCCTTAGGTGGAGCCATGATTGATGGACAGTCAGCTTTTGCCAATGAGACCCTCAATAAGGCTCCTGG
CATGAATACTATAGACCAAGGGATGGCAGCACTGAAGTTGGGTAGCACAGAAGTTGCAAGCAATGTTCCA
AAAGTTGTAGGTTCTGCTGTTGGTAGCGGGTCCATTACTAGTAACATCGTGGCTTCCAATAGTTTGCCTC
CAGCCACCATTGCTCCTCCAAAACCAGCATCTTGGGCTGATATTGCTAGCAAGCCTGCAAAACAGCAACC
TAAACTGAAGACCAAGAATGGCATTGCAGGGTCAAGTCTTCCGCCACCCCCGATAAAGCATAACATGGAT
ATTGGAACTTGGGATAACAAGGGTCCCGTTGCAAAAGCCCCCTCACAGGCTTTGGTTCAGAATATAGGTC
AGCCAACCCAGGGGTCTCCTCAGCCTGTAGGTCAGCAGGCTAACAATAGCCCACCAGTGGCTCAGGCATC
AGTAGGGCAACAGACACAGCCATTGCCTCCACCTCCACCACAGCCTGCCCAGCTTTCAGTCCAGCAACAG
GCAGCTCAGCCAACCCGCTGGGTAGCACCTCGGAACCGTGGCAGTGGGTTCGGTCATAATGGGGTGGATG
GTAATGGAGTAGGACAGTCTCAGGCTGGTTCTGGATCTACTCCTTCAGAACCCTAACCGCGGGCCCGGGA
TCCACCGGATCTAGATAACTGATCATAATCAGCCATACCACATTTGTAGAGGTTTTACTTGCTTTAAAAA
ACCTCCCACACCTCCCCCTGAACCTGAAACATAAAATGAATGCAATTGTTGTTGTTAACTTGTTTATTGC
AGCTTATAATGGTTACAAATAAAGCAATAGCATCACAAATTTCACAAATAAAGCATTTTTTTCACTGCAT
TCTAGTTGTGGTTTGTCCAAACTCATCAATGTATCTTAACGCGTAAATTGTAAGCGTTAATATTTTGTTA
AAATTCGCGTTAAATTTTTGTTAAATCAGCTCATTTTTTAACCAATAGGCCGAAATCGGCAAAATCCCTT
ATAAATCAAAAGAATAGACCGAGATAGGGT
[37 nt withheld, positions 2691-2727]
AAAGAACGTGGACTCCAACGTCAAAGG
[49 nt withheld, positions 2755-2803]
T
[91 nt withheld, positions 2805-2895]
G
[124 nt withheld, positions 2897-3020]
CAGGTGGCACTTTTCGGGGAAATGTGCGCGGAACCCCTATTTGTTTATTTTTCTAAATACATTCAAATAT
GTATCCGCTCATGAGACAATAACCCTGATAAATGCTTCAATAATATTGAAAAAGGAAGAGTCCTGAGGCG
GAAAGAACCAGCTGTGGAATGTGTGTCAGTTAGGGTGTGGAAAGTCCCCAGGCTCCCCAGCAGGCAGAAG
TATGCAAAGCATGCATCTCAATTAGTCAGCAACCAGGTGTGGAAAGTCCCCAGGCTCCCCAGCAGGCAGA
AGTATGCAAAGCATGCATCTCAATTAGTCAGCAACCATAGTCCCGCCCCTAACTCCGCCCATCCCGCCCC
TAACTCCGCCCAGTTCCGCCCATTCTCCGCCCCATGGCTGACTAATTTTTTTTATTTATGCAGAGGCCGA
GGCCGCCTCGGCCTCTGAGCTATTCCAGAAGTAGTGAGGAGGCTTTTTTGGAGGCCTAGGCTTTTGCAAA
GATCGATCAAGAGACAGGATGAGGATCGTTTCGCATGATTGAACAAGATGGATTGCACGCAGGTTCTCCG
GCCGCTTGGGTGGAGAGGCTATTCGGCTATGACTGGGCACAACAGACAATCGGCTGCTCTGATGCCGCCG
TGTTCCGGCTGTCAGCGCAGGGGCGCCCGGTTCTTTTTGTCAAGACCGACCTGTCCGGTGCCCTGAATGA
ACTGCAAGACGAGGCAGCGCGGCTATCGTGGCTGGCCACGACGGGCGTTCCTTGCGCAGCTGTGCTCGAC
GTTGTCACTGAAGCGGGAAGGGACTGGCTGCTATTGGGCGAAGTGCCGGGGCAGGATCTCCTGTCATCTC
ACCTTGCTCCTGCCGAGAAAGTATCCATCATGGCTGATGCAATGCGGCGGCTGCATACGCTTGATCCGGC
TACCTGCCCATTCGACCACCAAGCGAAACATCGCATCGAGCGAGCACGTACTCGGATGGAAGCCGGTCTT
GTCGATCAGGATGATCTGGACGAAGAGCATCAGGGGCTCGCGCCAGCCGAACTGTTCGCCAGGCTCAAGG
CGAGCATGCCCGACGGCGAGGATCTCGTCGTGACCCATGGCGATGCCTGCTTGCCGAATATCATGGTGGA
AAATGGCCGCTTTTCTGGATTCATCGACTGTGGCCGGCTGGGTGTGGCGGACCGCTATCAGGACATAGCG
TTGGCTACCCGTGATATTGCTGAAGAGCTTGGCGGCGAATGGGCTGACCGCTTCCTCGTGCTTTACGGTA
TCGCCGCTCCCGATTCGCAGCGCATCGCCTTCTATCGCCTTCTTGACGAGTTCTTCTGAGCGGGACTCTG
GGGTTCGAAATGACCGACCAAGCGACGCCCAACCTGCCATCACGAGATTTCGATTCCACCGCCGCCTTCT
ATGAAAGGTTGGGCTTCGGAATCGTTTTCCGGGACGCCGGCTGGATGATCCTCCAGCGCGGGGATCTCAT
GCTGGAGTTCTTCGCCCACCCTAGGGGGAGGCTAACTGAAACACGGAAGGAGACAATACCGGAAGGAACC
CGCGCTATGACGGCAATAAAAAGACAGAATAAAACGCACGGTGTTGGGTCGTTTGTTCATAAACGCGGGG
TTCGGTCCCAGGGCTGGCACTCTGTCGATACCCCACCGAGACCCCATTGGGGCCAATACGCCCGCGTTTC
TTCCTTTTCCCCACCCCACCCCCCAAGTTCGGGTGAAGGCCCAGGGCTCGCAGCCAACGTCGGGGCGGCA
GGCCCTGCCATAGCCTCAGGTTACTCATATATACTTTAGATTGATTTAAAACTTCATTTTTAATTTAAAA
GGATCTAGGTGAAGATCCTTTTTGATAATCTCATGACCAAAATCCCTTAACGTGAGTTTTCGTTCCACTG
AGCGTCAGACCCCGTAGAAAAGATCAAAGGATCTTCTTGAGATCCTTTTTTTCTGCGCGTAATCTGCTGC
TTGCAAACAAAAAAACCACCGCTACCAGCGGTGGTTTGTTTGCCGGATCAAGAGCTACCAACTCTTTTTC
CGAAGGTAACTGGCTTCAGCAGAGCGCAGATACCAAATACTGTCCTTCTAGTGTAGCCGTAGTTAGGCCA
CCACTTCAAGAACTCTGTAGCACCGCCTACATACCTCGCTCTGCTAATCCTGTTACCAGTGGCTGCTGCC
AGTGGCGATAAGTCGTGTCTTACCGGGTTGGACTCAAGACGATAGTTACCGGATAAGGCGCAGCGGTCGG
GCTGAACGGGGGGTTCGTGCACACAGCCCAGCTTGGAGCGAACGACCTACACCGAACTGAGATACCTACA
GCGTGAGCTATGAGAAAGCGCCACGCTTCCCGAAGGGAGAAAGGCGGACAGGTATCCGGTAAGCGGCAGG
GTCGGAACAGGAGAGCGCACGAGGGAGCTTCCAGGGGGAAACGCCTGGTATCTTTATAGTCCTGTCGGGT
TTCGCCACCTCTGACTTGAGCGTCGATTTTTGTGATGCTCGTCAGGGGGGCGGAGCCTATGGAAAAACGC
CAGCAACGCGGCCTTTTTACGGTTCCTGGCCTTTTGCTGGCCTTTTGCTCACATGTTCTTTCCTGCGTTA
TCCCCTGATTCTGTGGATAACCGTATTACCGCCATGCAT
Features (pLannotate 1.2.2; 17 found; start..end, strand, type, name):
     61..364     +  enhancer       CMV enhancer: human cytomegalovirus immediate early enhancer
    365..568     +  promoter       CMV promoter: human cytomegalovirus (CMV) immediate early promoter
    564..597     +  LTR            5' LTR (truncated) (fragment): truncated 5' long terminal repeat (LTR) from HIV-1
    613..631     +  promoter       T7 promoter: promoter for bacteriophage T7 RNA polymerase
    668..1054    +  CDS            MS2: bacteriophage MS2 coat protein binds to a specific stem-loop structure in the viral RNA (Peabody, 1993)
   1097..1123    +  CDS            3xHA (fragment): three tandem HA epitope tags
   1139..2299    +  CDS            YTHDF2 (fragment): YTHD2_HUMAN - Also known as HGRG8 From Homo sapiens (Human).
   2330..2414    +  CDS            large T antigen (fragment): large T antigen from SV40 (simian virus 40)
   2437..2558    +  polyA_signal   SV40 poly(A) signal: SV40 polyadenylation signal
   2592..3020    -  rep_origin     f1 ori (sequence partly withheld): f1 bacteriophage origin of replication; arrow indicates direction of (+) strand synthesis
   3047..3151    +  promoter       AmpR promoter: bla
   3153..3510    +  promoter       SV40 promoter: SV40 enhancer and early promoter
   3545..4339    +  CDS            NeoR/KanR: aminoglycoside phosphotransferase from Tn5; aph(3')-II (or nptII); confers resistance to neomycin, kanamycin, and G418 (Geneticin®)
   4360..4512    +  CDS            ble (fragment): BLE_KLEPN - Experimental evidence at protein level: Swiss-Prot protein existence level 1. Binding protein with a strong affinity to the bleomycin family of antibiotics. Binds to CL990; an antimitotic-antibiotic compound. From Klebsiella pneumoniae.
   4571..4618    +  polyA_signal   HSV TK poly(A) signal: herpes simplex virus thymidine kinase polyadenylation signal (Cole and Stacy, 1985)
   4709..4725    -  polyA_signal   bGH poly(A) signal (fragment): bovine growth hormone polyadenylation signal
   4947..5535    +  rep_origin     ori: high-copy-number ColE1/pMB1/pBR322/pUC origin of replication
