[The description below was written by a language model from this plasmid's Addgene catalogue record and pLannotate feature annotations shown in this document.]
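Description:
pT7-MS2-HA-C1-HsYTHDF2_1-385_AB is a 5,649 nt mammalian expression plasmid that produces an N-terminal portion of human YTHDF2 (residues 1–385, taken from transcript variant 1) fused to the bacteriophage MS2 coat protein and an HA epitope. The backbone is recorded as unknown. The feature layout shows a high-copy ColE1/pUC-type origin for propagation in E. coli, an f1 origin, and a single NeoR/KanR (Tn5 aminoglycoside phosphotransferase) cassette. This cassette is driven by tandem bacterial (bla-type) and SV40 early promoters and ends in an HSV TK polyadenylation signal. That arrangement gives kanamycin resistance in bacteria and could in principle allow G418 selection in mammalian cells.

The expression unit starts with the CMV immediate-early enhancer and promoter, followed by a T7 promoter that could also permit in vitro transcription with T7 RNA polymerase. The open reading frame runs MS2 coat protein, then HA tag, then the YTHDF2 fragment, and terminates at an SV40 poly(A) signal. The short hits annotated as HIV-1 LTR, SV40 large T antigen, ble and bGH poly(A) are partial matches that probably reflect residual vector sequence rather than functional elements.

The MS2 coat protein binds a specific RNA stem-loop, so fusions of this kind are generally used to tether a protein to a reporter mRNA carrying MS2 binding sites and test its effect on that transcript, with the HA tag allowing detection. The record itself states only mammalian expression as the purpose. The depositor sequence may be theoretical or based on Sanger sequencing rather than fully verified.
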