Addgene plasmid #148320: pT7-MS2-HA-C1-HsYTHDF2_1-385_AB
Purpose: Mammalian Expression of HsYTHDF2_1-385
Depositing lab: Elisa Izaurralde. Depositing organization: Max Planck Institute for Developmental Biology.
Backbone
  Vector backbone: Unknown
  Vector type: Mammalian Expression
Growth in bacteria
  Bacterial resistance: Kanamycin, 50 μg/mL
  Growth temperature: 37°C
  Growth strain: DH5alpha
  Copy number: High Copy
Gene/Insert
  Gene/Insert name: HsYTHDF2_1-385
  Species: H. sapiens (human)
  Entrez Gene: YTHDF2 (a.k.a. CAHL, DF2, HGRG8, NY-REN-2)
  Cloning method: Unknown
Terms and licenses: Academic/Nonprofit Terms; Industry Terms: Not Available to Industry
Depositor comments: ORF extracted from transcript variant 1 NCBI: NM_016258.2 Plasmids from this collection were made available to the research community and donated after the lab closed. Please note that the sequence provided by the depositing laboratory may be theoretical/predicted or based on Sanger sequencing results. There may be discrepancies between sequencing results obtained by Addgene and the depositor sequence. If an Addgene verified sequence is not available, please contact before placing your order to request that our lab fully sequence the plasmid.
How to cite: pT7-MS2-HA-C1-HsYTHDF2_1-385_AB was a gift from Elisa Izaurralde (Addgene plasmid # 148320 ; http://n2t.net/addgene:148320 ; RRID:Addgene_148320)
